>Addgene plasmid #44106 | pEBB-3XMyc-TRAF2 S102A | addgene partial sequence | sequence record 60935 | EF1a-Fwd
AGAATTCTCTAGAGATCCCTCGACCTCGAGATCCATTGTGCTGGATCTACCATGGAGCAAAAGCTCATCT
CAGAGGAAGATCTGGGAGAGCAAAAGCTCATCTCAGAGGAAGATCTGGGTGAGCAAAAGCTCATCTCAGA
GGAAGATCTGGGATCCATGGCTGCAGCTAGCGTGACCCCCCCTGGCTCCCTGGAGTTGCTACAGCCCGGC
TTCTCCAAGACCCTCCTGGGGACCAAGCTGGAAGCCAAGTACCTGTGCTCCGCCTGCAGAAACGTCCTCC
GCAGGCCCTTCCAGGCGCAGTGTGGCCACCGGTACTGCTCCTTCTGCCTGGCCAGCATCCTCAGCTCTGG
GCCTCAGAACTGTGCTGCCTGTGTTCACGAGGGCATATATGAAGAAGGCATTTCTATTTTAGAAAGCAGT
TCGGCCTTCCCAGATAATGCTGCCCGCAGGGAGGTGGAGGCCCTGCCGGCCGTCTGTCCCAGTGATGGAT
GCACCTGGAAGGGGACCCTGAAAGAATACGAGAGCTGCCACG
