[The description below was written by a language model from this plasmid's Addgene catalogue record.]
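Description:
pEBB-3XMyc-TRAF2 S102A is a mammalian expression plasmid built on the pEBB backbone and carrying a point-mutant form of human TRAF2 (TNF receptor-associated factor 2). It is propagated in E. coli as a high-copy plasmid under ampicillin selection. The record does not list a mammalian selection marker or the bacterial origin. It also does not name the promoter driving the insert, and no feature table is available to confirm the regulatory elements.

The insert is the human TRAF2 coding sequence with serine 102 changed to alanine, cloned into the vector through BamHI sites at both ends, both of which remain intact. This means the fragment can be excised with a single enzyme, but its orientation is not fixed by the cloning strategy. The construct name indicates a triple Myc epitope tag fused to TRAF2, which would allow detection and immunoprecipitation with anti-Myc antibodies. The tag's position relative to the coding sequence is not stated in the fields.

Replacing a serine with alanine removes the hydroxyl group needed for phosphorylation, so this is a non-phosphorylatable variant at that residue. The associated publication concerns phosphorylation of TRAF2 by IκB kinase epsilon in mammary epithelial cell transformation. This suggests the plasmid serves as a phospho-site mutant for comparison with wild-type TRAF2 in transfected mammalian cells. Such comparisons could test whether modification at serine 102 matters for TRAF2 signalling or for kinase-driven transformation.
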