Addgene plasmid #44106: pEBB-3XMyc-TRAF2 S102A
Depositing lab: William Hahn. Depositing organization: Dana-Farber Cancer Institute. Publication: IkappaB kinase epsilon phosphorylates TRAF2 to promote mammary epithelial cell transformation. Shen RR, Zhou AY, Kim E, Lim E, Habelhah H, Hahn WC. Mol Cell Biol. 2012 Dec;32(23):4756-68. doi: 10.1128/MCB.00468-12. Epub 2012 Sep 24. PubMed 23007157.
Backbone
  Vector backbone: pEBB
  Vector type: Mammalian Expression
Growth in bacteria
  Bacterial resistance: Ampicillin, 100 μg/mL
  Growth temperature: 37°C
  Growth strain: DH5alpha
  Copy number: High Copy
Gene/Insert
  Gene/Insert name: TRAF2 S102A (alt names: TRAF2; TNF receptor-associated factor 2)
  Species: H. sapiens (human)
  Mutation: Serine 102 to Alanine
  GenBank ID: NM_021138.3 NP_066961.2
  Entrez Gene: TRAF2 (a.k.a. MGC:45012, RNF117, TRAP, TRAP3)
  Cloning method: Restriction Enzyme; 5′ cloning site BamH1 (not destroyed); 3′ cloning site BamH1 (not destroyed)
  Sequencing primers: 5′ TRAF2 Fwd; 3′ M13 Rev
Terms and licenses: Academic/Nonprofit Terms; Industry Terms: Not Available to Industry
How to cite: pEBB-3XMyc-TRAF2 S102A was a gift from William Hahn (Addgene plasmid # 44106 ; http://n2t.net/addgene:44106 ; RRID:Addgene_44106)
